>Addgene plasmid #232985 | pAG415Gal_DBD | addgene full sequence | sequence record 465898 | Addgene NGS Result
GACGAAAGGGCCTCGTGATACGCCTATTTTTATAGGTTAATGTCATGATAATAATGGTTTCTTAGGACGG
ATCGCTTGCCTGTAACTTACACGCGCCTCGTATCTTTTAATGATGGAATAATTTGGGAATTTACTCTGTG
TTTATTTATTTTTATGTTTTGTATTTGGATTTTAGAAAGTAAATAAAGAAGGTAGAAGAGTTACGGAATG
AAGAAAAAAAAATAAACAAAGGTTTAAAAAATTTCAACAAAAAGCGTACTTTACATATATATTTATTAGA
CAAGAAAAGCAGATTAAATAGATATACATTCGATTAACGATAAGTAAAATGTAAAATCACAGGATTTTCG
TGTGTGGTCTTCTACACAGACAAGATGAAACAATTCGGCATTAATACCTGAGAGCAGGAAGAGCAAGATA
AAAGGTAGTATTTGTTGGCGATCCCCCTAGAGTCTTTTACATCTTCGGAAAACAAAAACTATTTTTTCTT
TAATTTCTTTTTTTACTTTCTATTTTTAATTTATATATTTATATTAAAAAATTTAAATTATAATTATTTT
TATAGCACGTGATGAAAAGGACCCAGGTGGCACTTTTCGGGGAAATGTGCGCGGAACCCCTATTTGTTTA
TTTTTCTAAATACATTCAAATATGTATCCGCTCATGAGACAATAACCCTGATAAATGCTTCAATAATATT
GAAAAAGGAAGAGTATGAGTATTCAACATTTCCGTGTCGCCCTTATTCCCTTTTTTGCGGCATTTTGCCT
TCCTGTTTTTGCTCACCCAGAAACGCTGGTGAAAGTAAAAGATGCTGAAGATCAGTTGGGTGCACGAGTG
GGTTACATCGAACTGGATCTCAACAGCGGTAAGATCCTTGAGAGTTTTCGCCCCGAAGAACGTTTTCCAA
TGATGAGCACTTTTAAAGTTCTGCTATGTGGCGCGGTATTATCCCGTATTGACGCCGGGCAAGAGCAACT
CGGTCGCCGCATACACTATTCTCAGAATGACTTGGTTGAGTACTCACCAGTCACAGAAAAGCATCTTACG
GATGGCATGACAGTAAGAGAATTATGCAGTGCTGCCATAACCATGAGTGATAACACTGCGGCCAACTTAC
TTCTGACAACGATCGGAGGACCGAAGGAGCTAACCGCTTTTTTGCACAACATGGGGGATCATGTAACTCG
CCTTGATCGTTGGGAACCGGAGCTGAATGAAGCCATACCAAACGACGAGCGTGACACCACGATGCCTGTA
GCAATGGCAACAACGTTGCGCAAACTATTAACTGGCGAACTACTTACTCTAGCTTCCCGGCAACAATTAA
TAGACTGGATGGAGGCGGATAAAGTTGCAGGACCACTTCTGCGCTCGGCCCTTCCGGCTGGCTGGTTTAT
TGCTGATAAATCTGGAGCCGGTGAGCGTGGGTCTCGCGGTATCATTGCAGCACTGGGGCCAGATGGTAAG
CCCTCCCGTATCGTAGTTATCTACACGACGGGGAGTCAGGCAACTATGGATGAACGAAATAGACAGATCG
CTGAGATAGGTGCCTCACTGATTAAGCATTGGTAACTGTCAGACCAAGTTTACTCATATATACTTTAGAT
TGATTTAAAACTTCATTTTTAATTTAAAAGGATCTAGGTGAAGATCCTTTTTGATAATCTCATGACCAAA
ATCCCTTAACGTGAGTTTTCGTTCCACTGAGCGTCAGACCCCGTAGAAAAGATCAAAGGATCTTCTTGAG
ATCCTTTTTTTCTGCGCGTAATCTGCTGCTTGCAAACAAAAAAACCACCGCTACCAGCGGTGGTTTGTTT
GCCGGATCAAGAGCTACCAACTCTTTTTCCGAAGGTAACTGGCTTCAGCAGAGCGCAGATACCAAATACT
GTTCTTCTAGTGTAGCCGTAGTTAGGCCACCACTTCAAGAACTCTGTAGCACCGCCTACATACCTCGCTC
TGCTAATCCTGTTACCAGTGGCTGCTGCCAGTGGCGATAAGTCGTGTCTTACCGGGTTGGACTCAAGACG
ATAGTTACCGGATAAGGCGCAGCGGTCGGGCTGAACGGGGGGTTCGTGCACACAGCCCAGCTTGGAGCGA
ACGACCTACACCGAACTGAGATACCTACAGCGTGAGCTATGAGAAAGCGCCACGCTTCCCGAAGGGAGAA
AGGCGGACAGGTATCCGGTAAGCGGCAGGGTCGGAACAGGAGAGCGCACGAGGGAGCTTCCAGGGGGAAA
CGCCTGGTATCTTTATAGTCCTGTCGGGTTTCGCCACCTCTGACTTGAGCGTCGATTTTTGTGATGCTCG
TCAGGGGGGCGGAGCCTATGGAAAAACGCCAGCAACGCGGCCTTTTTACGGTTCCTGGCCTTTTGCTGGC
CTTTTGCTCACATGTTCTTTCCTGCGTTATCCCCTGATTCTGTGGATAACCGTATTACCGCCTTTGAGTG
AGCTGATACCGCTCGCCGCAGCCGAACGACCGAGCGCAGCGAGTCAGTGAGCGAGGAAGCGGAAGAGCGC
CCAATACGCAAACCGCCTCTCCCCGCGCGTTGGCCGATTCATTAATGCAGCTGGCACGACAGGTTTCCCG
ACTGGAAAGCGGGCAGTGAGCGCAACGCAATTAATGTGAGTTAGCTCACTCATTAGGCACCCCAGGCTTT
ACACTTTATGCTTCCGGCTCGTATGTTGTGTGGAATTGTGAGCGGATAACAATTTCACACAGGAAACAGC
TATGACCATGATTACGCCAAGCGCGCAATTAACCCTCACTAAAGGGAACAAAAGCTGGAGCTCTAGTACG
GATTAGAAGCCGCCGAGCGGGTGACAGCCCTCCGAAGGAAGACTCTCCTCCGTGCGTCCTCGTCTTCACC
GGTCGCGTTCCTGAAACGCAGATGTGCCTCGCGCCGCACTGCTCCGAACAATAAAGATTCTACAATACTA
GCTTTTATGGTTATGAAGAGGAAAAATTGGCAGTAACCTGGCCCCACAAACCTTCAAATGAACGAATCAA
ATTAACAACCATAGGATGATAATGCGATTAGTTTTTTAGCCTTATTTCTGGGGTAATTAATCAGCGAAGC
GATGATTTTTGATCTATTAACAGATATATAAATGCAAAAACTGCATAACCACTTTAACTAATACTTTCAA
CATTTTCGGTTTGTATTACTTCTTATTCAAATGTAATAAAAGTATCAACAAAAAATTGTTAATATACCTC
TATACTTTAACGTCAAGGAGAAAAAACCCCGGATTCTAGAACTAGTGGATCCCCCATCACAAGTTTGTAC
AAAAAAGCAGGCTTCGAGAACCTGTATTTTCAGGGTAGCATGAGTCCGGAAAGCAGCGATCCGGCAGCAC
TGAAACGTGCCCGTAATACCGAAGCAGCACGTCGTAGCCGTGCACGTAAACTGCAGCGTATGAAACAGTT
AGAAGATAAGGTTGAAGAACTGCTGTGCAAAAACTATCACCTGGAAAATGAAGTTGCCCGTCTGAAAAAA
CTGGTTGGTGAACGTTAAGACCCAGCTTTCTTGTACAAAGTGGTGATGGGCTGCAGGAATTCGATATCAA
GCTCGAGTCATGTAATTAGTTATGTCACGCTTACATTCACGCCCTCCCCCCACATCCGCTCTAACCGAAA
AGGAAGGAGTTAGACAACCTGAAGTCTAGGTCCCTATTTATTTTTTTATAGTTATGTTAGTATTAAGAAC
GTTATTTATATTTCAAATTTTTCTTTTTTTTCTGTACAGACGCGTGTACGCATGTAACATTATACTGAAA
ACCTTGCTTGAGAAGGTTTTGGGACGCTCGAAGGCTTTAATTTGCGGCCGGTACCCAATTCGCCCTATAG
TGAGTCGTATTACGCGCGCTCACTGGCCGTCGTTTTACAACGTCGTGACTGGGAAAACCCTGGCGTTACC
CAACTTAATCGCCTTGCAGCACATCCCCCTTTCGCCAGCTGGCGTAATAGCGAAGAGGCCCGCACCGATC
GCCCTTCCCAACAGTTGCGCAGCCTGAATGGCGAATGG
[124 nt withheld, positions 4029-4152]
C
[91 nt withheld, positions 4154-4244]
A
[49 nt withheld, positions 4246-4294]
CCTTTGACGTTGGAGTCCACGTTCTTT
[37 nt withheld, positions 4322-4358]
ACCCTATCTCGGTCTATTCTTTTGATTTATAAGGGATTTTGCCGATTTCGGCCTATTGGTTAAAAAATGA
GCTGATTTAACAAAAATTTAACGCGAATTTTAACAAAATATTAACGCTTACAATTTCCTGATGCGGTATT
TTCTCCTTACGCATCTGTGCGGTATTTCACACCGCATATCGACCGGTCGAGGAGAACTTCTAGTATATCT
ACATACCTAATATTATTGCCTTATTAAAAATGGAATCCCAACAATTACATCAAAATCCACATTCTCTTCA
AAATCAATTGTCCTGTACTTCCTTGTTCATGTGTGTTCAAAAACGTTATATTTATAGGATAATTATACTC
TATTTCTCAACAAGTAATTGGTTGTTTGGCCGAGCGGTCTAAGGCGCCTGATTCAAGAAATATCTTGACC
GCAGTTAACTGTGGGAATACTCAGGTATCGTAAGATGCAAGAGTTCGAATCTCTTAGCAACCATTATTTT
TTTCCTCAACATAACGAGAACACACAGGGGCGCTATCGCACAGAATCAAATTCGATGACTGGAAATTTTT
TGTTAATTTCAGAGGTCGCCTGACGCATATACCTTTTTCAACTGAAAAATTGGGAGAAAAAGGAAAGGTG
AGAGCGCCGGAACCGGCTTTTCATATAGAATAGAGAAGCGTTCATGACTAAATGCTTGCATCACAATACT
TGAAGTTGACAATATTATTTAAGGACCTATTGTTTTTTCCAATAGGTGGTTAGCAATCGTCTTACTTTCT
AACTTTTCTTACCTTTTACATTTCAGCAATATATATATATATATTTCAAGGATATACCATTCTAATGTCT
GCCCCTAAGAAGATCGTCGTTTTGCCAGGTGACCACGTTGGTCAAGAAATCACAGCCGAAGCCATTAAGG
TTCTTAAAGCTATTTCTGATGTTCGTTCCAATGTCAAGTTCGATTTCGAAAATCATTTAATTGGTGGTGC
TGCTATCGATGCTACAGGTGTTCCACTTCCAGATGAGGCGCTGGAAGCCTCCAAGAAGGCTGATGCCGTT
TTGTTAGGTGCTGTGGGTGGTCCTAAATGGGGTACCGGTAGTGTTAGACCTGAACAAGGTTTACTAAAAA
TCCGTAAAGAACTTCAATTGTACGCCAACTTAAGACCATGTAACTTTGCATCCGACTCTCTTTTAGACTT
ATCTCCAATCAAGCCACAATTTGCTAAAGGTACTGACTTCGTTGTTGTCAGAGAATTAGTGGGAGGTATT
TACTTTGGTAAGAGAAAGGAAGACGATGGTGATGGTGTCGCTTGGGATAGTGAACAATACACCGTTCCAG
AAGTGCAAAGAATCACAAGAATGGCCGCTTTCATGGCCCTACAACATGAGCCACCATTGCCTATTTGGTC
CTTGGATAAAGCTAATGTTTTGGCCTCTTCAAGATTATGGAGAAAAACTGTGGAGGAAACCATCAAGAAC
GAATTCCCTACATTGAAGGTTCAACATCAATTGATTGATTCTGCCGCCATGATCCTAGTTAAGAACCCAA
CCCACCTAAATGGTATTATAATCACCAGCAACATGTTTGGTGATATCATCTCCGATGAAGCCTCCGTTAT
CCCAGGTTCCTTGGGTTTGTTGCCATCTGCGTCCTTGGCCTCTTTGCCAGACAAGAACACCGCATTTGGT
TTGTACGAACCATGCCACGGTTCTGCTCCAGATTTGCCAAAGAATAAGGTCAACCCTATCGCCACTATCT
TGTCTGCTGCAATGATGTTGAAATTGTCATTGAACTTGCCTGAAGAAGGTAAGGCCATTGAAGATGCAGT
TAAAAAGGTTTTGGATGCAGGTATCAGAACTGGTGATTTAGGTGGTTCCAACAGTACCACCGAAGTCGGT
GATGCTGTCGCCGAAGAAGTTAAGAAAATCCTTGCTTAAAAAGATTCTCTTTTTTTATGATATTTGTACA
TAAACTTTATAAATGAAATTCATAATAGAAACGACACGAAATTACAAAATGGAATATGTTCATAGGGTAG
ACGAAACTATATACGCAATCTACATACATTTATCAAGAAGGAGAAAAAGGAGGATGTAAAGGAATACAGG
TAAGCAAATTGATACTAATGGCTCAACGTGATAAGGAAAAAGAATTGCACTTTAACATTAATATTGACAA
GGAGGAGGGCACCACACAAAAAGTTAGGTGTAACAGAAAATCATGAAACTATGATTCCTAATTTATATAT
TGGAGGATTTTCTCTAAAAAAAAAAAAATACAACAAATAAAAAACACTCAATGACCTGACCATTTGATGG
AGTTTAAGTCAATACCTTCTTGAACCATTTCCCATAATGGTGAAAGTTCCCTCAAGAATTTTACTCTGTC
AGAAACGGCCTTAACGACGTAGTCGATATGGTGCACTCTCAGTACAATCTGCTCTGATGCCGCATAGTTA
AGCCAGCCCCGACACCCGCCAACACCCGCTGACGCGCCCTGACGGGCTTGTCTGCTCCCGGCATCCGCTT
ACAGACAAGCTGTGACCGTCTCCGGGAGCTGCATGTGTCAGAGGTTTTCACCGTCATCACCGAAACGCGC
GA
Features (pLannotate 1.2.2; 27 found; start..end, strand, type, name):
     70..573     -  misc_feature   CEN/ARS: S. cerevisiae CEN6 centromere fused to an autonomously replicating sequence
    610..714     +  promoter       AmpR promoter: bla
    715..1575    +  CDS            AmpR: β-lactamase; bla; confers resistance to ampicillin, carbenicillin, and related antibiotics
   1746..2334    +  rep_origin     ori: high-copy-number ColE1/pMB1/pBR322/pUC origin of replication
   2517..2609    +  CDS            lacI (fragment): lac repressor; lacI; The lac repressor binds to the lac operator to inhibit transcription in E. coli. This inhibition can be relieved by adding lactose or isopropyl-β-D-thiogalactopyranoside (IPTG).
   2622..2643    +  protein_bind   CAP binding site: CAP binding activates transcription in the presence of cAMP. E. coli catabolite activator protein
   2658..2688    +  promoter       lac promoter: promoter for the E. coli lac operon
   2696..2712    +  protein_bind   lac operator: The lac repressor binds to the lac operator to inhibit transcription in E. coli. This inhibition can be relieved by adding lactose or isopropyl-β-D-thiogalactopyranoside (IPTG). lac repressor encoded by lacI
   2757..2775    +  promoter       T3 promoter: promoter for bacteriophage T3 RNA polymerase
   2799..3240    +  promoter       GAL1 promoter: S. cerevisiae GAL1; inducible promoter, regulated by Gal4
   3255..3275    +  misc_feature   MCS (fragment): pBluescript multiple cloning site
   3279..3303    +  protein_bind   attB1: mutant version of attB; recombination site for the Gateway® BP reaction BP Clonase™
   3309..3325    +  CDS            TEV site (fragment): tobacco etch virus (TEV) protease recognition and cleavage site
   3336..3515    +  CDS            GCN4 (fragment): GCN4_YEAST - Also known as AAS101 From Saccharomyces cerevisiae (strain ATCC 204508 / S288c) (Baker's yeast).
   3520..3544    -  protein_bind   attB2: mutant version of attB; recombination site for the Gateway® BP reaction BP Clonase™
   3548..3573    +  misc_feature   MCS (fragment): pBluescript multiple cloning site
   3578..3825    +  terminator     CYC1 terminator: S. cerevisiae CYC1; transcription terminator for CYC1
   3844..3862    -  promoter       T7 promoter: promoter for bacteriophage T7 RNA polymerase
   3870..4025    +  CDS            lacZα (fragment): LacZα fragment of β-galactosidase; lacZ fragment
   4029..4457    +  rep_origin     f1 ori (sequence partly withheld): f1 bacteriophage origin of replication; arrow indicates direction of (+) strand synthesis
   4485..4537    -  misc_feature   bom (fragment): basis of mobility region from pBR322
   4568..4645    +  CDS            YO192_YEAST (fragment): Experimental evidence at protein level: Swiss-Prot protein existence level 1. From Saccharomyces cerevisiae (strain ATCC 204508 / S288c) (Baker's yeast).
   4785..5192    +  promoter       LEU2 promoter: S. cerevisiae LEU2
   5193..6287    +  CDS            LEU2: 3-isopropylmalate dehydrogenase, required for leucine biosynthesis; S. cerevisiae LEU2; yeast auxotrophic marker
   6649..6765    -  CDS            NFS1 (fragment): NFS1_YEAST - Also known as SPL1 From Saccharomyces cerevisiae (strain ATCC 204508 / S288c) (Baker's yeast).
   6764..6814    -  misc_feature   bom (fragment): basis of mobility region from pBR322
   6916..1       -  CDS            rop (fragment) (across the origin): Rop protein, which maintains plasmids at low copy number; rop
