[The description below was written by a language model from this plasmid's Addgene catalogue record and pLannotate feature annotations shown in this document.]
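Description:
pAG415Gal_DBD is a yeast expression plasmid built by Gateway cloning into the pAG415Gal-ccdB destination vector, a member of the pRS415-style shuttle vector family. In Saccharomyces cerevisiae it is maintained through a CEN6/ARS element, which supports stable, low-copy, centromere-based segregation, and it is selected by the LEU2 auxotrophic marker (3-isopropylmalate dehydrogenase under its own promoter) in leucine-deficient hosts. In E. coli it replicates from a high-copy ColE1/pUC-type origin and is selected with ampicillin via the β-lactamase gene. An f1 origin, lac promoter/operator and lacZα remnants, flanking T3 and T7 promoters, and short fragments annotated as lacI, rop, bom and neighbouring yeast genes are carry-over from the pBluescript-derived backbone and the LEU2 genomic fragment rather than functional parts of the design.

The expression cassette places the insert between the GAL1 promoter and the CYC1 transcription terminator. GAL1 is regulated by Gal4, so transcription is induced by galactose, giving conditional control over protein production. Between the attB1 and attB2 sites left by the Gateway recombination lies a short open reading frame consisting of a TEV protease recognition site at the N-terminus followed by a fragment of S. cerevisiae GCN4 of about 180 nt, which the record identifies as the Gcn4 DNA-binding domain (DBD). No epitope tag or fluorescent reporter is annotated.

The stated purpose is galactose-induced expression of the isolated Gcn4 DBD in yeast. The associated work concerns the roles of condensates and soluble complexes in transcription factor function, but the record does not say how this construct was used in it.
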