Addgene plasmid #232985: pAG415Gal_DBD
Purpose: Galactose iduced expression of Gcn4 DBD in yeast
Depositing lab: Aseem Ansari & Tanja Mittag. Depositing organization: St. Jude Children's Research Hospital. Publication: Reconciling competing models on the roles of condensates and soluble complexes in transcription factor function. Bremer A, Lang WH, Kempen RP, Sweta K, Taylor AB, Borgia MB, Ansari AZ, Mittag T. bioRxiv [Preprint]. 2024 Nov 22:2024.11.21.624739. doi: 10.1101/2024.11.21.624739. PubMed 39605529.
Backbone
  Vector backbone: pAG415Gal-ccdB
  Backbone manufacturer: Susan Lindquist (Addgene #14145)
  Vector type: Yeast Expression
  Selectable markers: LEU2
Growth in bacteria
  Bacterial resistance: Ampicillin, 100 μg/mL
  Growth temperature: 37°C
  Growth strain: DH5alpha
  Copy number: High Copy
Gene/Insert
  Gene/Insert name: Gcn4 DBD
  Species: S. cerevisiae (budding yeast)
  Promoter: Gal1
  Tag / fusion protein: TEV cleavage site (N terminal on insert)
  Cloning method: Gateway Cloning
Terms and licenses: Academic/Nonprofit Terms; Industry Terms: Not Available to Industry
Depositor comments: Please visit https://doi.org/10.1101/2024.11.21.624739 for bioRxiv preprint.
How to cite: pAG415Gal_DBD was a gift from Aseem Ansari & Tanja Mittag (Addgene plasmid # 232985 ; http://n2t.net/addgene:232985 ; RRID:Addgene_232985)
